>Addgene plasmid #168357 | pTL123 | addgene full sequence | sequence record 349468 | Addgene NGS Result
CGGTGCGGGCCTCTTCGCTATTACGCCAGATCCTTTTGTTGTTTCCGGGTGTACAATATGGACTTCCTCT
TTTCTGGCAACCAAACCCATACATCGGGATTCCTATAATACCTTCGTTGGTCTCCCTAACATGTAGGTGG
CGGAGGGGAGATATACAATAGAACAGATACCAGACAAGACATAATGGGCTAAACAAGACTACACCAATTA
CACTGCCTCATTGATGGTGGTACATAACGAACTAATACTGTAGCCCTAGACTTGATAGCCATCATCATAT
CGAAGTTTCACTACCCTTTTTCCATTTGCCATCTATTGAAGTAATAATAGGCGCATGCAACTTCTTTTCT
TTTTTTTTCTTTTCTCTCTCCCCCGTTGTTGTCTCACCATATCCGCAATGACAAAAAAATGATGGAAGAC
ACTAAAGGAAAAAATTAACGACAAAGACAGCACCAACAGATGTCGTTGTTCCAGAGCTGATGAGGGGTAT
CTCGAAGCACACGAAACTTTTTCCTTCCTTCATTCACGCACACTACTCTCTAATGAGCAACGGTATACGG
CCTTCCTTCCAGTTACTTGAATTTGAAATAAAAAAAAGTTTGCTGTCTTGCTATCAAGTATAAATAGACC
TGCAATTATTAATCTTTTGTTTCCTCGTCATTGTTCTCGTTCCCTTTCTTCCTTGTTTCTTTTTCTGCAC
AATATTTCAAGCTATACCAAGCATACAATCAACTCCAAGCTTGAAGCAAGCCTCCTGAAAGATGAAGCTA
CTGTCTTCTATCGAACAAGCATGCGATATTTGCCGACTTAAAAAGCTCAAGTGCTCCAAAGAAAAACCGA
AGTGCGCCAAGTGTCTGAAGAACAACTGGGAGTGTCGCTACTCTCCCAAAACCAAAAGGTCTCCGCTGAC
TAGGGCACATCTGACAGAAGTGGAATCAAGGCTAGAAAGACTGGAACAGCTATTTCTACTGATTTTTCCT
CGAGAAGACCTTGACATGATTTTGAAAATGGATTCTTTACAGGATATAAAAGCATTGTTAACAGGATTAT
TTGTACAAGATAATGTGAATAAAGATGCCGTCACAGATAGATTGGCTTCAGTGGAGACTGATATGCCTCT
AACATTGAGACAGCATAGAATAAGTGCGACATCATCATCGGAAGAGAGTAGTAACAAAGGTCAAAGACAG
TTGACTGTATCGCCGGAATTTGTAATACGACTCACTATAGGGCGAGCCGCCATCATGGAGGAGCAGAAGC
TGATCTCAGAGGAGGACCTGCATATGGCCATGGAGGCCGAATTCACCCAGCGCATTGTGATTGCCGTGCA
GATGGCCAGCAGCCGCTGTCGTAGCAAAGCCCTGGCCCTGGTTGCAGCAACACCGGGTGTGGATAGCGTT
GCCCTGGCCGGTGATGCCAAAGATCAGGTGGTGGTGGTGGGTCATGGTGTGGACAGCGTGAAACTGACCA
GCGCCCTGCGTCGCAAAGTGGGTCATGCCCAGTTACTGCAGGTGGGCGACGTGAAGAAAGAAGATCCTAA
GAAACCGGCCGCAGCCTAAGGATCCGTCGACCTGCAGCGGCCGCATAACTAGCATAACCCCTTGGGGCCT
CTAAACGGGTCTTGAGGGGTTTTTTGCGCGCTTGCAGCCAAGCTAATTCCGGGCGAATTTCTTATGATTT
ATGATTTTTATTATTAAATAAGTTATAAAAAAAATAAGTGTATACAAATTTTAAAGTGACTCTTAGGTTT
TAAAACGAAAATTCTTATTCTTGAGTAACTCTTTCCTGTAGGTCAGGTTGCTTTCTCAGGTATAGCATGA
GGTCGCTCTTATTGACCACACCTCTACCGGCATGCAAGCTTGGCGTAATCATGGTCATAGCTGTTTCCTG
TGTGAAATTGTTATCCGCTCACAATTCCACACAACATACGAGCCGGAAGCATAAAGTGTAAAGCCTGGGG
TGCCTAATGAGTGAGCTAACTCACATTAATTGCGTTGCGCTCACTGCCCGCTTTCCAGTCGGGAAACCTG
TCGTGCCAGCTGCATTAATGAATCGGCCAACGCGCGGGGAGAGGCGGTTTGCGTATTGGGCGCTCTTCCG
CTTCCTCGCTCACTGACTCGCTGCGCTCGGTCGTTCGGCTGCGGCGAGCGGTATCAGCTCACTCAAAGGC
GGTAATACGGTTATCCACAGAATCAGGGGATAACGCAGGAAAGAACATGTGAGCAAAAGGCCAGCAAAAG
GCCAGGAACCGTAAAAAGGCCGCGTTGCTGGCGTTTTTCCATAGGCTCCGCCCCCCTGACGAGCATCACA
AAAATCGACGCTCAAGTCAGAGGTGGCGAAACCCGACAGGACTATAAAGATACCAGGCGTTTCCCCCTGG
AAGCTCCCTCGTGCGCTCTCCTGTTCCGACCCTGCCGCTTACCGGATACCTGTCCGCCTTTCTCCCTTCG
GGAAGCGTGGCGCTTTCTCATAGCTCACGCTGTAGGTATCTCAGTTCGGTGTAGGTCGTTCGCTCCAAGC
TGGGCTGTGTGCACGAACCCCCCGTTCAGCCCGACCGCTGCGCCTTATCCGGTAACTATCGTCTTGAGTC
CAACCCGGTAAGACACGACTTATCGCCACTGGCAGCAGCCACTGGTAACAGGATTAGCAGAGCGAGGTAT
GTAGGCGGTGCTACAGAGTTCTTGAAGTGGTGGCCTAACTACGGCTACACTAGAAGAACAGTATTTGGTA
TCTGCGCTCTGCTGAAGCCAGTTACCTTCGGAAAAAGAGTTGGTAGCTCTTGATCCGGCAAACAAACCAC
CGCTGGTAGCGGTGGTTTTTTTGTTTGCAAGCAGCAGATTACGCGCAGAAAAAAAGGATCTCAAGAAGAT
CCTTTGATCTTTTCTACGGGGTCTGACGCTCAGTGGAACGAAAACTCACGTTAAGGGATTTTGGTCATGA
GATTATCAAAAAGGATCTTCACCTAGATCCTTTTAAATTAAAAATGAAGTTTTAAATCAATCTAAAGTAT
ATATGAGTAACCTGAGGCTATGGCAGGGCCTGCCGCCCCGACGTTGGCTGCGAGCCCTGGGCCTTCACCC
GAACTTGGGGGGTGGGGTGGGGAAAAGGAAGAAACGCGGGCGTATTGGCCCCAATGGGGTCTCGGTGGGG
TATCGACAGAGTGCCAGCCCTGGGACCGAACCCCGCGTTTATGAACAAACGACCCAACACCGTGCGTTTT
ATTCTGTCTTTTTATTGCCGTCATAGCGCGGGTTCCTTCCGGTATTGTCTCCTTCCGTGTTTCAGTTAGC
CTCCCCCTAGGGTGGGCGAAGAACTCCAGCATGAGATCCCCGCGCTGGAGGATCATCCAGCCGGCGTCCC
GGAAAACGATTCCGAAGCCCAACCTTTCATAGAAGGCGGCGGTGGAATCGAAATCTCGTGATGGCAGGTT
GGGCGTCGCTTGGTCGGTCATTTCGAACCCCAGAGTCCCGCTCAGAAGAACTCGTCAAGAAGGCGATAGA
AGGCGATGCGCTGCGAATCGGGAGCGGCGATACCGTAAAGCACGAGGAAGCGGTCAGCCCATTCGCCGCC
AAGCTCTTCAGCAATATCACGGGTAGCCAACGCTATGTCCTGATAGCGGTCCGCCACACCCAGCCGGCCA
CAGTCGATGAATCCAGAAAAGCGGCCATTTTCCACCATGATATTCGGCAAGCAGGCATCGCCATGAGTCA
CGACGAGATCCTCGCCGTCGGGCATGCTCGCCTTGAGCCTGGCGAACAGTTCGGCTGGCGCGAGCCCCTG
ATGCTCTTCGTCCAGATCATCCTGATCGACAAGACCGGCTTCCATCCGAGTACGTGCTCGCTCGATGCGA
TGTTTCGCTTGGTGGTCGAATGGGCAGGTAGCCGGATCAAGCGTATGCAGCCGCCGCATTGCATCAGCCA
TGATGGATACTTTCTCGGCAGGAGCAAGGTGAGATGACAGGAGATCCTGCCCCGGCACTTCGCCCAATAG
CAGCCAGTCCCTTCCCGCTTCAGTGACAACGTCGAGCACAGCTGCGCAAGGAACGCCCGTCGTGGCCAGC
CACGATAGCCGCGCTGCCTCGTCTTGCAGTTCATTCAGGGCACCGGACAGGTCGGTCTTGACAAAAAGAA
CCGGGCGCCCCTGCGCTGACAGCCGGAACACGGCGGCATCAGAGCAGCCGATTGTCTGTTGTGCCCAGTC
ATAGCCGAATAGCCTCTCCACCCAAGCGGCCGGAGAACCTGCGTGCAATCCATCTTGTTCAATCATACTC
TTCCTTTTTCAATATTATTGAAGCATTTATCAGGGTTATTGTCTCATGAGCGGATACATATTTGAATGTA
TTTAGAAAAATAAACAAATAGGGGTTCCGCGCACATTTCCCCGAAAAGTGCCACCTGAACGAAGCATCTG
TGCTTCATTTTGTAGAACAAAAATGCAACGCGAGAGCGCTAATTTTTCAAACAAAGAATCTGAGCTGCAT
TTTTACAGAACAGAAATGCAACGCGAAAGCGCTATTTTACCAACGAAGAATCTGTGCTTCATTTTTGTAA
AACAAAAATGCAACGCGAGAGCGCTAATTTTTCAAACAAAGAATCTGAGCTGCATTTTTACAGAACAGAA
ATGCAACGCGAGAGCGCTATTTTACCAACAAAGAATCTATACTTCTTTTTTGTTCTACAAAAATGCATCC
CGAGAGCGCTATTTTTCTAACAAAGCATCTTAGATTACTTTTTTTCTCCTTTGTGCGCTCTATAATGCAG
TCTCTTGATAACTTTTTGCACTGTAGGTCCGTTAAGGTTAGAAGAAGGCTACTTTGGTGTCTATTTTCTC
TTCCATAAAAAAAGCCTGACTCCACTTCCCGCGTTTACTGATTACTAGCGAAGCTGCGGGTGCATTTTTT
CAAGATAAAGGCATCCCCGATTATATTCTATACCGATGTGGATTGCGCATACTTTGTGAACAGAAAGTGA
TAGCGTTGATGATTCTTCATTGGTCAGAAAATTATGAACGGTTTCTTCTATTTTGTCTCTATATACTACG
TATAGGAAATGTTTACATTTTCGTATTGTTTTCGATTCACTCTATGAATAGTTCTTACTACAATTTTTTT
GTCTAAAGAGTAATACTAGAGATAAACATAAAAAATGTAGAGGTCGAGTTTAGATGCAAGTTCAAGGAGC
GAAAGGTGGATGGGTAGGTTATATAGGGATATAGCACAGAGATATATAGCAAAGAGATACTTTTGAGCAA
TGTTTGTGGAAGCGGTATTCGCAATATTTTAGTAGCTCGTTACAGTCCGGTGCGTTTTTGGTTTTTTGAA
AGTGCGTCTTCAGAGCGCTTTTGGTTTTCAAAAGCGCTCTGAAGTTCCTATACTTTCTAGAGAATAGGAA
CTTCGGAATAGGAACTTCAAAGCGTTTCCGAAAACGAGCGCTTCCGAAAATGCAACGCGAGCTGCGCACA
TACAGCTCACTGTTCACGTCGCACCTATATCTGCGTGTTGCCTGTATATATATATACATGAGAAGAACGG
CATAGTGCGTGTTTATGCTTAAATGCGTACTTATATGCGTCTATTTATGTAGGATGAAAGGTAGTCTAGT
ACCTCCTGTGATATTATCCCATTCCATGCGGGGTATCGTATGCTTCCTTCAGCACTACCCTTTAGCTGTT
CTATATGCTGCCACTCCTCAATTGGATTAGTCTCATCCTTCAATGCTATCATTTCCTTTGATATTGGATC
ATACTAAGAAACCATTATTATCATGACATTAACCTATAAAAATAGGCGTATCACGAGGCCCTTTCGTCTC
GCGCGTTTCGGTGATGACGGTGAAAACCTCTGACACATGCAGCTCCCGGAGACGGTCACAGCTTGTCTGT
AAGCGGATGCCGGGAGCAGACAAGCCCGTCAGGGCGCGTCAGCGGGTGTTGGCGGGTGTCGGGGCTGGCT
TAACTATGCGGCATCAGAGCAGATTGTACTGAGAGTGCACCATAGATCAACGACATTACTATATATATAA
TATAGGAAGCATTTAATAGAACAGCATCGTAATATATGTGTACTTTGCAGTTATGACGCCAGATGGCAGT
AGTGGAAGATATTCTTTATTGAAAAATAGCTTGTCACCTTACGTACAATCTTGATCCGGAGCTTTTCTTT
TTTTGCCGATTAAGAATTAATTCGGTCGAAAAAAGAAAAGGAGAGGGCCAAGAGGGAGGGCATTGGTGAC
TATTGAGCACGTGAGTATACGTGATTAAGCACACAAAGGCAGCTTGGAGTATGTCTGTTATTAATTTCAC
AGGTAGTTCTGGTCCATTGGTGAAAGTTTGCGGCTTGCAGAGCACAGAGGCCGCAGAATGTGCTCTAGAT
TCCGATGCTGACTTGCTGGGTATTATATGTGTGCCCAATAGAAAGAGAACAATTGACCCGGTTATTGCAA
GGAAAATTTCAAGTCTTGTAAAAGCATATAAAAATAGTTCAGGCACTCCGAAATACTTGGTTGGCGTGTT
TCGTAATCAACCTAAGGAGGATGTTTTGGCTCTGGTCAATGATTACGGCATTGATATCGTCCAACTGCAT
GGAGATGAGTCGTGGCAAGAATACCAAGAGTTCCTCGGTTTGCCAGTTATTAAAAGACTCGTATTTCCAA
AAGACTGCAACATACTACTCAGTGCAGCTTCACAGAAACCTCATTCGTTTATTCCCTTGTTTGATTCAGA
AGCAGGTGGGACAGGTGAACTTTTGGATTGGAACTCGATTTCTGACTGGGTTGGAAGGCAAGAGAGCCCC
GAAAGCTTACATTTTATGTTAGCTGGTGGACTGACGCCAGAAAATGTTGGTGATGCGCTTAGATTAAATG
GCGTTATTGGTGTTGATGTAAGCGGAGGTGTGGAGACAAATGGTGTAAAAGACTCTAACAAAATAGCAAA
TTTCGTCAAAAATGCTAAGAAATAGGTTATTACTGAGTAGTATTTATTTAAGTATTGTTTGTGCACTTGC
CGATCTATGCGGTGTGAAATACCGCACAGATGCGTAAGGAGAAAATACCGCATCAGGAAATTGTAAGCGT
TAATATTTTGTTAAAATTCGCGTTAAATTTTTGTTAAATCAGCTCATTTTTTAACCAATAGGCCGAAATC
GGCAAAATCCCTTATAAATCAAAAGAATAGACCGAGATAGGGT
[37 nt withheld, positions 7184-7220]
AAAGAACGTGGACTCCAACGTCAAAGG
[49 nt withheld, positions 7248-7296]
T
[91 nt withheld, positions 7298-7388]
G
[124 nt withheld, positions 7390-7513]
CCATTCGCCATTCAGGCTGCGCAACTGTTGGGAAGGGCGAT
Features (pLannotate 1.2.2; 24 found; start..end, strand, type, name):
     30..734     +  promoter       ADH1 promoter: S. cerevisiae ADH1; promoter for alcohol dehydrogenase 1
    762..1202    +  CDS            GAL4 DNA binding domain: DNA binding domain of the GAL4 transcriptional activator; Saccharomyces cerevisiae GAL4 (truncated)
   1213..1231    +  promoter       T7 promoter: promoter for bacteriophage T7 RNA polymerase
   1308..1553    +  CDS            PIK-1 (fragment): PIK1_ORYSJ - Also known as PIK1-KA From Oryza sativa subsp. japonica (Rice).
   1589..1636    +  terminator     T7 terminator: transcription terminator for bacteriophage T7 RNA polymerase
   1663..1850    +  terminator     ADH1 terminator: S. cerevisiae ADH1; transcription terminator for the S. cerevisiae alcohol dehydrogenase 1 (ADH1) gene
   1898..1914    -  protein_bind   lac operator: The lac repressor binds to the lac operator to inhibit transcription in E. coli. This inhibition can be relieved by adding lactose or isopropyl-β-D-thiogalactopyranoside (IPTG). lac repressor encoded by lacI
   1922..1952    -  promoter       lac promoter: promoter for the E. coli lac operon
   1967..1988    -  protein_bind   CAP binding site: CAP binding activates transcription in the presence of cAMP. E. coli catabolite activator protein
   2001..2093    -  CDS            lacI (fragment): lac repressor; lacI; The lac repressor binds to the lac operator to inhibit transcription in E. coli. This inhibition can be relieved by adding lactose or isopropyl-β-D-thiogalactopyranoside (IPTG).
   2276..2864    -  rep_origin     ori: high-copy-number ColE1/pMB1/pBR322/pUC origin of replication
   3086..3102    +  polyA_signal   bGH poly(A) signal (fragment): bovine growth hormone polyadenylation signal
   3193..3240    -  polyA_signal   HSV TK poly(A) signal: herpes simplex virus thymidine kinase polyadenylation signal (Cole and Stacy, 1985)
   3299..3451    -  CDS            ble (fragment): BLE_KLEPN - Experimental evidence at protein level: Swiss-Prot protein existence level 1. Binding protein with a strong affinity to the bleomycin family of antibiotics. Binds to CL990; an antimitotic-antibiotic compound. From Klebsiella pneumoniae.
   3472..4266    -  CDS            NeoR/KanR: aminoglycoside phosphotransferase from Tn5; aph(3')-II (or nptII); confers resistance to neomycin, kanamycin, and G418 (Geneticin®)
   4267..4371    -  promoter       AmpR promoter: bla
   4398..5740    -  rep_origin     2μ ori: yeast 2μ plasmid origin of replication
   5808..5843    +  CDS            rop (fragment): Rop protein, which maintains plasmids at low copy number; rop
   5945..5994    +  misc_feature   bom (fragment): basis of mobility region from pBR322
   6133..6280    +  promoter       TRP1 promoter: S. cerevisiae TRP1
   6281..6955    +  CDS            TRP1: phosphoribosylanthranilate isomerase, required for tryptophan biosynthesis; S. cerevisiae TRP1; yeast auxotrophic marker
   7006..7057    +  misc_feature   bom (fragment): basis of mobility region from pBR322
   7085..7513    -  rep_origin     f1 ori (sequence partly withheld): f1 bacteriophage origin of replication; arrow indicates direction of (+) strand synthesis
   7517..29      -  CDS            lacZα (fragment) (across the origin): LacZα fragment of β-galactosidase; lacZ fragment
