[The description below was written by a language model from this plasmid's Addgene catalogue record and pLannotate feature annotations shown in this document.]
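Description:
pTL123 is a yeast two-hybrid bait plasmid built on the pGBKT7 backbone, a yeast expression shuttle vector. In E. coli it replicates from a high-copy ColE1/pUC-type origin and is selected with kanamycin through the Tn5 aminoglycoside phosphotransferase gene (NeoR/KanR), driven here by the AmpR (bla) promoter. In Saccharomyces cerevisiae it is maintained episomally by the 2μ origin and selected by complementation of tryptophan auxotrophy with the TRP1 marker under its own promoter. An f1 origin and several small remnants (lac promoter/operator, lacZα, lacI, rop, bom, ble and poly(A) fragments) are also annotated; these appear to be backbone leftovers and not functional parts of the design.

The expression cassette uses the constitutive yeast ADH1 promoter to produce the GAL4 DNA-binding domain, followed in the same orientation by the insert and then by T7 and ADH1 terminators. A T7 promoter lies between the GAL4 domain and the insert, which in this type of vector allows in vitro transcription of the insert alone. The catalogue lists the insert as Traes_1AS_6B49D5A701.1 from wheat (Triticum aestivum). The automated annotation marks a short coding region of about 250 nt at this position as resembling a fragment of the rice immune receptor Pik-1, which likely reflects sequence similarity and not rice origin. The record does not state the function of the wheat protein or the cloning method.

In a two-hybrid assay, the GAL4 DNA-binding-domain fusion is co-expressed with an activation-domain prey, and interaction reconstitutes GAL4 activity at reporter genes. The associated publication concerns host-target binding by a blast fungus effector, which suggests that this wheat protein was tested as a candidate effector target.
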