Addgene plasmid #168357: pTL123
Purpose: pGBKT7 yeast two-hybrid plasmid
Depositing lab: Sophien Kamoun. Depositing organization: Sainsbury Laboratory, Norwich. Publication: A single amino acid polymorphism in a conserved effector of the multihost blast fungus pathogen expands host-target binding spectrum. Bentham AR, Petit-Houdenot Y, Win J, Chuma I, Terauchi R, Banfield MJ, Kamoun S, Langner T. PLoS Pathog. 2021 Nov 10;17(11):e1009957. doi: 10.1371/journal.ppat.1009957. eCollection 2021 Nov. PubMed 34758051.
Backbone
  Vector backbone: pGBKT7
  Vector type: Yeast Expression
Growth in bacteria
  Bacterial resistance: Kanamycin, 50 μg/mL
  Growth temperature: 37°C
  Growth strain: DH5alpha
  Copy number: High Copy
Gene/Insert
  Gene/Insert name: Traes_1AS_6B49D5A701.1
  Species: Triticum aestivum
  Cloning method: Unknown
Terms and licenses: Academic/Nonprofit Terms; Industry Terms: Not Available to Industry
How to cite: pTL123 was a gift from Sophien Kamoun (Addgene plasmid # 168357 ; http://n2t.net/addgene:168357 ; RRID:Addgene_168357)
