>Addgene plasmid #168357 | pTL123 | depositor partial sequence | sequence record 326457 | insert
GAATTCACCCAGCGCATTGTGATTGCCGTGCAGATGGCCAGCAGCCGCTGTCGTAGCAAAGCCCTGGCCC
TGGTTGCAGCAACACCGGGTGTGGATAGCGTTGCCCTGGCCGGTGATGCCAAAGATCAGGTGGTGGTGGT
GGGTCATGGTGTGGACAGCGTGAAACTGACCAGCGCCCTGCGTCGCAAAGTGGGTCATGCCCAGTTACTG
CAGGTGGGCGACGTGAAGAAAGAAGATCCTAAGAAACCGGCCGCAGCCTAAGGATCC
